>Addgene plasmid #200301 | MT2A_beta-Villin | addgene full sequence | sequence record 394918 | Addgene NGS Result
CGGGGAAATGTGCGCGGAACCCCTATTTGTTTATTTTTCTAAATACATTCAAATATGTATCCGCTCATGA
GACAATAACCCTGATAAATGCTTCAATAATATTGAAAAAGGAAGAGTATGAGTATTCAACATTTCCGTGT
CGCCCTTATTCCCTTTTTTGCGGCATTTTGCCTTCCTGTTTTTGCTCACCCAGAAACGCTGGTGAAAGTA
AAAGATGCTGAAGATCAGTTGGGTGCACGAGTGGGTTACATCGAACTGGATCTCAACAGCGGTAAGATCC
TTGAGAGTTTTCGCCCCGAAGAACGTTTCCCAATGATGAGCACTTTTAAAGTTCTGCTATGTGGCGCGGT
ATTATCCCGTGTTGACGCCGGGCAAGAGCAACTCGGTCGCCGCATACACTATTCTCAGAATGACTTGGTT
GAGTACTCACCAGTCACAGAAAAGCATCTTACGGATGGCATGACAGTAAGAGAATTATGCAGTGCTGCCA
TAACCATGAGTGATAACACTGCGGCCAACTTACTTCTGACAACGATCGGAGGACCGAAGGAGCTAACCGC
TTTTTTGCACAACATGGGGGATCATGTAACTCGCCTTGATCGTTGGGAACCGGAGCTGAATGAAGCCATA
CCAAACGACGAGCGTGACACCACGATGCCTGTAGCAATGGCAACAACGTTGCGCAAACTATTAACTGGCG
AACTACTTACTCTAGCTTCCCGGCAACAATTAATAGACTGGATGGAGGCGGATAAAGTTGCAGGACCACT
TCTGCGCTCGGCCCTTCCGGCTGGCTGGTTTATTGCTGATAAATCTGGAGCCGGTGAGCGTGGGTCTCGC
GGTATCATTGCAGCACTGGGGCCAGATGGTAAGCCCTCCCGTATCGTAGTTATCTACACGACGGGGAGTC
AGGCAACTATGGATGAACGAAATAGACAGATCGCTGAGATAGGTGCCTCACTGATTAAGCATTGGTAACT
GTCAGACCAAGTTTACTCATATATACTTTAGATTGATT
[38 nt withheld, positions 1019-1056]
A
[37 nt withheld, positions 1058-1094]
ATTTTGTTAAAATTCGCGTTAAATTTTTGTTAAATCAGCTCATTTTTTAACCAATAGGCCGAAATCGGCA
AAATCCCTTATAAATCAAAAGAATAGCCCGAGATAGGGT
[37 nt withheld, positions 1204-1240]
AAAGAACGTGGACTCCAACGTCAAAGG
[141 nt withheld, positions 1268-1408]
G
[125 nt withheld, positions 1410-1534]
AAAGGATCTAGGTGAAGATCCTTTTTGATAATCTCATGACCAAAATCCCTTAACGTGAGTTTTCGTTCCA
CTGAGCGTCAGACCCCGTAGAAAAGATCAAAGGATCTTCTTGAGATCCTTTTTTTCTGCGCGTAATCTGC
TGCTTGCAAACAAAAAAACCACCGCTACCAGCGGTGGTTTGTTTGCCGGATCAAGAGCTACCAACTCTTT
TTCCGAAGGTAACTGGCTTCAGCAGAGCGCAGATACCAAATACTGTCCTTCTAGTGTAGCCGTAGTTAGG
CCACCACTTCAAGAACTCTGTAGCACCGCCTACATACCTCGCTCTGCTAATCCTGTTACCAGTGGCTGCT
GCCAGTGGCGATAAGTCGTGTCTTACCGGGTTGGACTCAAGACGATAGTTACCGGATAAGGCGCAGCGGT
CGGGCTGAACGGGGGGTTCGTGCACACAGCCCAGCTTGGAGCGAACGACCTACACCGAACTGAGATACCT
ACAGCGTGAGCTATGAGAAAGCGCCACGCTTCCCGAAGGGAGAAAGGCGGACAGGTATCCGGTAAGCGGC
AGGGTCGGAACAGGAGAGCGCACGAGGGAGCTTCCAGGGGGAAACGCCTGGTATCTTTATAGTCCTGTCG
GGTTTCGCCACCTCTGACTTGAGCGTCGATTTTTGTGATGCTCGTCAGGGGGGCGGAGCCTATGGAAAAA
CGCCAGCAACGCGGCCTTTTTACGGTTCCTGGCCTTTTGCTGGCCTTTTGCTCACATGTTCTTTCCTGCG
TTATCCCCTGATTCTGTGGATAACCGTATTACCGCCTTTGAGTGAGCTGATACCGCTCGCCGCAGCCGAA
CGACCGAGCGCAGCGAGTCAGTGAGCGAGGAAGCTATGGTGCACTCTCAGTACAATCTGCTCTGATGCCG
CATAGTTAAGCCAGTATACACTCCGCTATCGCTACGTGACTGGGTCATGGCTGCGCCCCGACACCCGCCA
ACACCCGCTGACGCGCCCTGACGGGCTTGTCTGCTCCCGGCATCCGCTTACAGACAAGCTGTGACCGTCT
CCGGGAGCTGCATGTGTCAGAGGTTTTCACCGTCATCACCGAAACGCGCGAGGCAGCTGCGGTAAAGCTC
ATCAGCGTGGTCGTGCAGCGATTCACAGATGTCTGCCTGTTCATCCGCGTCCAGCTCGTTGAGTTTCTCC
AGAAGCGTTAATGTCTGGCTTCTGATAAAGCGGGCCATGTTAAGGGCGGTTTTTTCCTGTTTGGTCACTG
ATGCCTCCGTGTAAGGGGGATTTCTGTTCATGGGGGTAATGATACCGATGAAACGAGAGAGGATGCTCAC
GATACGGGTTACTGATGATGAACATGCCCGGTTACTGGAACGTTGTGAGGGTAAACAACTGGCGGTATGG
ATGCGGCGGGACCAGAGAAAAATCACTCAGGGTCAATGCCAGCCGAACGCCAGCAAGACGTAGCCCAGCG
CGTCGGCCGCCATGCCGGCGATAATGGCCTGCTTCTCGCCGAAACGTTTGGTGGCGGGACCAGTGACGAA
GGCTTGAGCGAGGGCGTGCAAGATTCCGAATACCGCAAGCGACAGGCCGATCATCGTCGCGCTCCAGCGA
AAGCGGTCCTCGCCGAAAATGACCCAGAGCGCTGCCGGCACCTGTCCTACGAGTTGCATGATAAAGAAGA
CAGTCATAAGTGCGGCGACGATAGTCATGCCCCGCGCCCACCGGAAGGAGCTGACTGGGTTGAAGGCTCT
CAAGGGCATCGGTCGAGATCCCGGTGCCTAATGAGTGAGCTAACTTACATTAATTGCGTTGCGCTCACTG
CCCGCTTTCCAGTCGGGAAACCTGTCGTGCCAGCTGCATTAATGAATCGGCCAACGCGCGGGGAGAGGCG
GTTTGCGTATTGGGCGCCAGGGTGGTTTTTCTTTTCACCAGTGAGACGGGCAACAGCTGATTGCCCTTCA
CCGCCTGGCCCTGAGAGAGTTGCAGCAAGCGGTCCACGCTGGTTTGCCCCAGCAGGCGAAAATCCTGTTT
GATGGTGGTTAACGGCGGGATATAACATGAGCTGTCTTCGGTATCGTCGTATCCCACTACCGAGATGTCC
GCACCAACGCGCAGCCCGGACTCGGTAATGGCGCGCATTGCGCCCAGCGCCATCTGATCGTTGGCAACCA
GCATCGCAGTGGGAACGATGCCCTCATTCAGCATTTGCATGGTTTGTTGAAAACCGGACATGGCACTCCA
GTCGCCTTCCCGTTCCGCTATCGGCTGAATTTGATTGCGAGTGAGATATTTATGCCAGCCAGCCAGACGC
AGACGCGCCGAGACAGAACTTAATGGGCCCGCTAACAGCGCGATTTGCTGGTGACCCAATGCGACCAGAT
GCTCCACGCCCAGTCGCGTACCGTCTTCATGGGAGAAAATAATACTGTTGATGGGTGTCTGGTCAGAGAC
ATCAAGAAATAACGCCGGAACATTAGTGCAGGCAGCTTCCACAGCAATGGCATCCTGGTCATCCAGCGGA
TAGTTAATGATCAGCCCACTGACGCGTTGCGCGAGAAGATTGTGCACCGCCGCTTTACAGGCTTCGACGC
CGCTTCGTTCTACCATCGACACCACCACGCTGGCACCCAGTTGATCGGCGCGAGATTTAATCGCCGCGAC
AATTTGCGACGGCGCGTGCAGGGCCAGACTGGAGGTGGCAACGCCAATCAGCAACGACTGTTTGCCCGCC
AGTTGTTGTGCCACGCGGTTGGGAATGTAATTCAGCTCCGCCATCGCCGCTTCCACTTTTTCCCGCGTTT
TCGCAGAAACGTGGCTGGCCTGGTTCACCACGCGGGAAACGGTCTGATAAGAGACACCGGCATACTCTGC
GACATCGTATAACGTTACTGGTTTCACATTCACCACCCTGAATTGACTCTCTTCCGGGCGCTATCATGCC
ATACCGCGAAAGGTTTTGCGCCATTCGATGGTGTCCGGGATCTCGACGCTCTCCCTTATGCGACTCCTGC
ATTAGGAAGCAGCCCAGTAGTAGGTTGAGGCCGTTGAGCACCGCCGCCGCAAGGAATGGTGCATGCCGGC
ATGCCGCCCTTTCGTCTTCAAGAATTAATTCCCAATTCCCCAGGCATCAAATAAAACGAAAGGCTCAGTC
GAAAGACTGGGCCTTTCGTTTTATCTGTTGTTTGTCGGTGAACGCTCTCCTGAGTAGGACAAATCCGCCG
GGAGCGGATTTGAACGTTGCGAAGCAACGGCCCGGAGGGTGGCGGGCAGGACGCCCGCCATAAACTGCCA
GGAATTAATTCCCCAGGCATCAAATAAAACGAAAGGCTCAGTCGAAAGACTGGGCCTTTCGTTTTATCTG
TTGTTTGTCGGTGAACGCTCTCCTGAGTAGGACAAATCCGCCGGGAGCGGATTTGAACGTTGCGAAGCAA
CGGCCCGGAGGGTGGCGGGCAGGACGCCCGCCATAAACTGCCAGGAATTAATTCCCCAGGCATCAAATAA
AACGAAAGGCTCAGTCGAAAGACTGGGCCTTTCGTTTTATCTGTTGTTTGTCGGTGAACGCTCTCCTGAG
TAGGACAAATCCGCCGGGAGCGGATTTGAACGTTGCGAAGCAACGGCCCGGAGGGTGGCGGGCAGGACGC
CCGCCATAAACTGCCAGGAATTAATTCCCCAGGCATCAAATAAAACGAAAGGCTCAGTCGAAAGACTGGG
CCTTTCGTTTTATCTGTTGTTTGTCGGTGAACGCTCTCCTGAGTAGGACAAATCCGCCGGGAGCGGATTT
GAACGTTGCGAAGCAACGGCCCGGAGGGTGGCGGGCAGGACGCCCGCCATAAACTGCCAGGAATTAATTC
CCCAGGCATCAAATAAAACGAAAGGCTCAGTCGAAAGACTGGGCCTTTCGTTTTATCTGTTGTTTGTCGG
TGAACGCTCTCCTGAGTAGGACAAATCCGCCGGGAGCGGATTTGAACGTTGCGAAGCAACGGCCCGGAGG
GTGGCGGGCAGGACGCCCGCCATAAACTGCCAGGAATTGGGGATCGGAATTAATTCCCGGTTTAAACCGG
GGATCTCGATCCCGCGAAATTAATACGACTCACTATAGGGGAATTGTGAGCGGATAACAATTCCCCTCTA
GAAATAATTTTGTTTAACTTTAAGAAGGAGATATACTTATGAAAATCGAAGAAGGTAAACTGGTAATCGG
TTCCCTGGAGGGTTGCTTTGCCAAGGGTACCAATGTTTTAATGGCGGATGGGTCTATTGAATGTATTGAA
AACATTGAGGTTGGTAATAAGGTCATGGGTAAAGATGGCAGACCTCGTGAGGTAATTAAATTGCCCAGAG
GAAGAGAAACTATGTACAGCGTCGTGCAGAAAAGTCAGCACAGAGCCCACAAAAGTGACTCAAGTCGTGA
AGTGCCAGAATTACTCAAGTTTACGTGTAATGCGACCCATGAGTTGGTTGTTAGAACACCTCGTAGTGTC
CGCCGTTTGTCTCGTACCATTAAGGGTGTCGAATATTTTGAAGTTATTACTTTTGAGATGGGCCAAAAGA
AAGCCCCCGACGGTAGAATTGTTGAGCTTGTCAAGGAAGTTTCAAAGAGCTACCCAATATCTGAGGGGCC
TGAGAGAGCCAACGAATTAGTAGAATCCTATAGAAAGGCTTCAAATAAAGCTTATTTTGAGTGGACTATT
GAGGCCAGAGATCTTTCTCTGTTGGGTTCCCATGTTCGTAAAGCTACCTACCAGACTTACGCTCCAATTC
TTTATGAGAATGACCACTTTTTCGACTACATGCAAAAAAGTAAGTTTCATCTCACCATTGAAGGTCCAAA
AGTACTTGCTTATTTACTTGGTTTATGGATTGGTGATGGATTGTCTGACAGGGCAACTTTTTCGGTTGAT
TCCAGAGATACTTCTTTGATGGAACGTGTTACTGAATATGCTGAAAAGTTGAATTTGTGCGCCGAGTATA
AGGACAGAAAAGAACCACAAGTTGCCAAAACTGTTAATTTGTACTCTAAAGTTGTCAGAGGTGCTAGCAC
AAATCCTGGTGTATCCGCTTGGCAGGTCAACACAGCTTATACTGCGGGACAATTGGTCACATATAACGGC
AAGACGTATAAATGTTTGCAGCCCCACACCTCCTTGGCAGGATGGGAACCATCCAACGTTCCTGCCTTGT
GGCAGCTTCAAGGTGGCCACGGTGGTATTCGCAATAATCTTAATACTGAGAATCCATTATGGGACGCTAT
TGTTGGCTTAGGATTCTTGAAGGACGGTGTCAAAAATATTCCTTCTTTCTTGTCTACGGACAATATCGGT
ACTCGTGAAACATTTCTTGCTGGTCTAATTGATTCTGATGGCTATGTTACTGATGAGCATGGTATTAAAG
CAACAATAAAGACAATTCATACTTCTGTCAGAGATGGTTTGGTTTCCCTTGCTCGTTCTTTAGGCTTAGT
AGTCTCGGTTAACGCAGAACCTGCTAAGGTTGACATGAATGTCACCAAACATAAAATTAGTTATGCTATT
TATATGTCTGGTGGAGATGTTTTGCTTAACGTTCTTTCGAAGTGTGCCGGCTCTAAAAAATTCAGGCCTG
CTCCCGCCGCTGCTTTTGCACGTGAGTGCCGCGGATTTTATTTCGAGTTACAAGAATTGAAGGAAGACGA
TTATTATGGGATTACTTTATCTGATGATTCTGATCATCAGTTTTTGCTTGGATCTCAGGTTGTTGTACAG
AACATGGATCCGAACTGCAGCTGCGCGGCGGGCGATAGCTGCACCTGCGCGGGCAGCTGCAAATGCAAAG
AATGCAAATGCACCAGCTGCAAAAAAAGCCTGAGCGATGAAGATTTTAAAGCGGTGTTTGGCATGACCCG
TAGCGCGTTTGCGAACCTGCCGCTGTGGCTGCAGCAGCATCTGCTGAAAGAAAAAGGCCTGTTTTAAGAT
ATCGTCGACGGATCCGAATTCCCTGCAGGTAATTAAATAACTAGTTGATCCGGCTGCTAACAAAGCCCGA
AAGGAAGCTGAGTTGGCTGCTGCCACCGCTGAGCAATAACTAGCATAACCCCTTGGGGCCTCTAAACGGG
TCTTGAGGGGTTTTTTGCTGAAAGGAGGAACTATATCCGGATAACTACGTCAGGTGGCACTTTT
Features (pLannotate 1.2.2; 27 found; start..end, strand, type, name):
     13..117     +  promoter       AmpR promoter: bla
    118..978     +  CDS            AmpR: β-lactamase; bla; confers resistance to ampicillin, carbenicillin, and related antibiotics
   1020..1533    -  rep_origin     M13 ori (sequence partly withheld): M13 bacteriophage origin of replication; arrow indicates direction of (+) strand synthesis
   1644..2232    +  rep_origin     ori: high-copy-number ColE1/pMB1/pBR322/pUC origin of replication
   2409..2499    -  misc_feature   bom (fragment): basis of mobility region from pBR322
   2601..2792    -  CDS            rop: Rop protein, which maintains plasmids at low copy number; rop
   2833..2943    +  CDS            mbeC (fragment): MBEC_ECOLX - Experimental evidence at protein level: Swiss-Prot protein existence level 1. Required for efficient mobilization of ColE1 plasmid and is thus essential to promote the specific transfer of the plasmid during conjugation. Probably functions by inducing DNA bending, helping the MbeA relaxase to melt the DNA around the nic site and cleave the phosphodiester bond. Binds specifically double-stranded DNA (dsDNA) containing the ColE1 oriT but does not recognize the inverted repeat (IR). From Escherichia coli.
   2978..3300    -  CDS            TcR (fragment): tetracycline efflux protein; tet; confers resistance to tetracycline
   3315..3336    -  protein_bind   CAP binding site: CAP binding activates transcription in the presence of cAMP. E. coli catabolite activator protein
   3349..4431    -  CDS            lacI: lac repressor; lacI; The lac repressor binds to the lac operator to inhibit transcription in E. coli. This inhibition can be relieved by adding lactose or isopropyl-β-D-thiogalactopyranoside (IPTG).
   4432..4509    -  promoter       lacI promoter: lacI
   4517..4610    -  CDS            TcR (fragment): tetracycline efflux protein; tet; confers resistance to tetracycline
   4662..4748    +  terminator     rrnB T1 terminator: Escherichia coli rrnB; transcription terminator T1 from the E. coli rrnB gene
   4845..4931    +  terminator     rrnB T1 terminator: Escherichia coli rrnB; transcription terminator T1 from the E. coli rrnB gene
   5028..5114    +  terminator     rrnB T1 terminator: Escherichia coli rrnB; transcription terminator T1 from the E. coli rrnB gene
   5211..5297    +  terminator     rrnB T1 terminator: Escherichia coli rrnB; transcription terminator T1 from the E. coli rrnB gene
   5394..5480    +  terminator     rrnB T1 terminator: Escherichia coli rrnB; transcription terminator T1 from the E. coli rrnB gene
   5615..5633    +  promoter       T7 promoter: promoter for bacteriophage T7 RNA polymerase
   5634..5658    +  protein_bind   lac operator: The lac repressor binds to the lac operator to inhibit transcription in E. coli. This inhibition can be relieved by adding lactose or isopropyl-β-D-thiogalactopyranoside (IPTG). lac repressor encoded by lacI
   5673..5695    +  RBS            RBS: efficient ribosome binding site from bacteriophage T7 gene 10 (Olins and Rangwala, 1989)
   5748..6566    +  CDS            Sce VMA intein 5' region: 5' region of the intein from the yeast Vma1 subunit of the vacuolar ATPase (Chong et al., 1998); Saccharomyces cerevisiae VMA1
   6573..6725    +  CDS            CBD: chitin binding domain from chitinase A1 (Watanabe et al., 1994); Bacillus circulans chiA
   6729..7277    +  CDS            Sce VMA intein 3' region: modified 3' region of the intein from the yeast Vma1 subunit of the vacuolar ATPase (Chong et al., 1998); Saccharomyces cerevisiae VMA1; C-terminal cleavage of this intein can be induced by thiols.
   7278..7373    +  CDS            MT2A (fragment): MT2_HUMAN - Also known as CES1, MT2. Experimental evidence at protein level: Swiss-Prot protein existence level 1. Metallothioneins have a high content of cysteine residues that bind various heavy metals; these proteins are transcriptionally regulated by both heavy metals and glucocorticoids. From Homo sapiens (Human).
   7374..7478    +  CDS            VIL1 (fragment): VILI_CHICK - Also known as VIL. Experimental evidence at protein level: Swiss-Prot protein existence level 1. Epithelial cell-specific Ca(2+)-regulated actin-modifying protein that modulates the reorganization of microvillar actin filaments. Plays a role in the actin nucleation, actin filament bundle assembly, actin filament capping and severing. Binds phosphatidylinositol 4,5-bisphosphate (PIP2) and lysophosphatidic acid (LPA); binds LPA with higher affinity than PIP2. Binding to LPA increases its phosphorylation by SRC and inhibits all actin-modifying activities. Binding to PIP2 inhibits act
   7537..7586    +  CDS            SET1 (fragment): solubility-enhancement tag derived from T7 phage gene 10B
   7594..7641    +  terminator     T7 terminator: transcription terminator for bacteriophage T7 RNA polymerase
