[The description below was written by a language model from this plasmid's Addgene catalogue record and pLannotate feature annotations shown in this document.]
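Description:
MT2A_beta-Villin is a 7.7 kb bacterial expression plasmid built on the pTYB21 backbone, an intein-based vector for tag-free purification of recombinant proteins from E. coli. It carries a ColE1/pMB1-type origin together with rop and a bom fragment, an M13 phage origin for single-stranded DNA production, and the bla gene for ampicillin selection. The catalogue lists it as high copy, although the annotated rop gene is normally associated with reduced copy number. Short tetracycline-resistance and mbeC fragments are non-functional remnants of the backbone's pBR322/ColE1 ancestry.

Expression is driven by a T7 promoter with an adjacent lac operator and the T7 gene 10 ribosome binding site. A plasmid-borne lacI gene supplies the repressor, so transcription is IPTG-inducible in hosts that provide T7 RNA polymerase. Five tandem rrnB T1 terminators upstream of the promoter insulate the cassette from read-through transcription, and a T7 terminator closes it.

The open reading frame begins with the Saccharomyces cerevisiae VMA1 intein, which is interrupted by the Bacillus circulans chitin-binding domain. This is fused directly to a fragment of human MT2A encoding the β-domain of metallothionein-2a, immediately followed by the chicken villin headpiece HP-35 segment. The insert was cloned between SapI and EcoRV sites. The N-terminal intein–CBD tag lets the fusion be captured on chitin resin, and thiol-induced cleavage at the intein's C-terminal junction then releases the β-domain–HP-35 protein. A short T7 gene 10B-like match lies downstream of the insert; the record does not show whether it is translated.

According to the deposit, the plasmid is used to produce this chimeric protein. The associated publication examines how the connection between the α- and β-domains of metallothionein-2 affects Zn(II) binding affinity, folding and zinc buffering.
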