Addgene plasmid #200301: MT2A_beta-Villin
Purpose: Bacterial expression plasmids for production of recombinant fusion protein having beta-domain of metallothionein 2a and chicken Villin headpiece domain HP-35
Depositing lab: Artur Krężel. Depositing organization: University of Wroclaw. Publication: The connection of alpha- and beta-domains in mammalian metallothionein-2 differentiates Zn(II) binding affinities, affects folding, and determines zinc buffering properties. Singh AK, Pomorski A, Wu S, Peris-Diaz MD, Czepczynska-Krezel H, Krezel A. Metallomics. 2023 Jun 1;15(6):mfad029. doi: 10.1093/mtomcs/mfad029. PubMed 37147085.
Backbone
  Vector backbone: pTyb21
  Vector type: Bacterial Expression
Growth in bacteria
  Bacterial resistance: Ampicillin, 100 μg/mL
  Growth temperature: 37°C
  Growth strain: DH5alpha
  Copy number: High Copy
Gene/Insert
  Gene/Insert name: beta-domain of metallothionein 2a in fusion with HP-35
  Species: H. sapiens (human)
  Entrez Gene: MT2A (a.k.a. MT-2, MT-II, MT2)
  Promoter: T7
  Tag / fusion protein: Chiting Binding Domanin-Intein (N terminal on backbone)
  Cloning method: Restriction Enzyme; 5′ cloning site SapI (unknown if destroyed); 3′ cloning site EcoRV (unknown if destroyed)
  Sequencing primers: 5′ T7; 3′ T7term
Terms and licenses: Academic/Nonprofit Terms; Industry Terms: Not Available to Industry
How to cite: MT2A_beta-Villin was a gift from Artur Krężel (Addgene plasmid # 200301 ; http://n2t.net/addgene:200301 ; RRID:Addgene_200301)
